Addgene plasmid #216041: AA092
Purpose: Fragmid fragment: (C' terminus) ZIM3 KRAB
Depositing lab: John Doench. Depositing organization: Broad Institute. Publication: Modular vector assembly enables rapid assessment of emerging CRISPR technologies. McGee AV, Liu YV, Griffith AL, Szegletes ZM, Wen B, Kraus C, Miller NW, Steger RJ, Escude Velasco B, Bosch JA, Zirin JD, Viswanatha R, Sontheimer EJ, Goodale A, Greene MA, Green TM, Doench JG. Cell Genom. 2024 Mar 13;4(3):100519. doi: 10.1016/j.xgen.2024.100519. PubMed 38484704.
Backbone
  Vector backbone: pUC57-Kan
  Vector type: Fragment
Growth in bacteria
  Bacterial resistance: Kanamycin, 50 μg/mL
  Growth temperature: 37°C
  Growth strain: DH5alpha
  Copy number: Unknown
Gene/Insert
  Gene/Insert name: NpNLS_v1.1; KRAB_v2.1
  Species: Other
  Cloning method: Unknown
Resource information
  A portion of this plasmid was derived from a plasmid made by: Genscript ID: U7706GD260-10
Terms and licenses: Academic/Nonprofit Terms; Industry Terms: Not Available to Industry
Depositor comments: Please visit https://www.biorxiv.org/content/10.1101/2023.10.25.564061v1 for bioRxiv preprint.
How to cite: AA092 was a gift from John Doench (Addgene plasmid # 216041 ; http://n2t.net/addgene:216041 ; RRID:Addgene_216041)
