[The description below was written by a language model from this plasmid's Addgene catalogue record and pLannotate feature annotations shown in this document.]
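Description:
AA092 is a small (about 2.9 kb) "fragment" plasmid from the Fragmid modular vector assembly toolkit, built on the pUC57-Kan cloning backbone. It is not an expression vector in its own right: it is a storage and donor plasmid that holds one module, designated for the C-terminal position of a fusion protein, to be combined with other fragments into complete CRISPR vectors. It is propagated in E. coli using a high-copy ColE1/pUC-type origin of replication and is selected with kanamycin through the KanR aminoglycoside phosphotransferase gene. The remaining annotated elements (lac promoter, lac operator, CAP binding site, and partial lacZα, lacI, bom and rop sequences) are remnants of the pUC-style backbone flanking the cloning site rather than functional parts of the payload.

The insert consists of two parts listed as NpNLS_v1.1 and KRAB_v2.1. The first matches the annotated bipartite nuclear localization signal from nucleoplasmin, which directs a fused protein to the nucleus. The second is described in the catalogue entry as the ZIM3 KRAB domain, a transcriptional repression domain. The automated annotation labels this roughly 190 nt region as a fragment of human ZNF720, most likely a similarity-based hit among related KRAB zinc-finger proteins, so the depositor's ZIM3 designation should be taken as the intended identity. No eukaryotic promoter, terminator or start of a partner protein is annotated, which fits a module meant to be joined in frame downstream of another coding fragment. KRAB domains are commonly fused to nuclease-inactive Cas proteins for CRISPR interference, but the record does not name the fusion partner. It also does not state the cloning method or the sites used for assembly.
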