Features (pLannotate 1.2.2; 11 found; start..end, strand, type, name):
    137..236     +  misc_feature   bom (fragment): basis of mobility region from pBR322
    242..399     -  CDS            lacZα (fragment): LacZα fragment of β-galactosidase; lacZ fragment
    468..515     +  CDS            nucleoplasmin NLS: bipartite nuclear localization signal from nucleoplasmin
    540..728     +  CDS            ZNF720 (fragment): ZN720_HUMAN - Experimental evidence at protein level: Swiss-Prot protein existence level 1. From Homo sapiens (Human).
    863..879     -  protein_bind   lac operator: The lac repressor binds to the lac operator to inhibit transcription in E. coli. This inhibition can be relieved by adding lactose or isopropyl-β-D-thiogalactopyranoside (IPTG). lac repressor encoded by lacI
    887..917     -  promoter       lac promoter: promoter for the E. coli lac operon
    932..953     -  protein_bind   CAP binding site: CAP binding activates transcription in the presence of cAMP. E. coli catabolite activator protein
    966..1058    -  CDS            lacI (fragment): lac repressor; lacI; The lac repressor binds to the lac operator to inhibit transcription in E. coli. This inhibition can be relieved by adding lactose or isopropyl-β-D-thiogalactopyranoside (IPTG).
   1241..1829    -  rep_origin     ori: high-copy-number ColE1/pMB1/pBR322/pUC origin of replication
   2007..2816    -  CDS            KanR: aminoglycoside phosphotransferase; aph(3')-Ia; confers resistance to kanamycin in bacteria or G418 (Geneticin®) in eukaryotes
   2923..35      +  CDS            rop (fragment) (across the origin): Rop protein, which maintains plasmids at low copy number; rop
>Addgene plasmid #216041 | AA092 | addgene full sequence | sequence record 431468 | Addgene NGS Result
TCGCGCGTTTCGGTGATGACGGTGAAAACCTCTGACACATGCAGCTCCCGGAGACGGTCACAGCTTGTCT
GTAAGCGGATGCCGGGAGCAGACAAGCCCGTCAGGGCGCGTCAGCGGGTGTTGGCGGGTGTCGGGGCTGG
CTTAACTATGCGGCATCAGAGCAGATTGTACTGAGAGTGCACCATATGCGGTGTGAAATACCGCACAGAT
GCGTAAGGAGAAAATACCGCATCAGGCGCCATTCGCCATTCAGGCTGCGCAACTGTTGGGAAGGGCGATC
GGTGCGGGCCTCTTCGCTATTACGCCAGCTGGCGAAAGGGGGATGTGCTGCAAGGCGATTAAGTTGGGTA
ACGCCAGGGTTTTCCCAGTCACGACGTTGTAAAACGACGGCCAGAGAATTCGAGCTCGGTACCTCGCGAA
TACATCTAGATGAAGACGGGTCCGGGAGCGGCGGGAGCGGAGGGAGCAAAAGGCCGGCGGCCACGAAAAA
GGCCGGCCAGGCAAAAAAGAAAAAGAGCGGAGGCTCCAACAACAGCCAGGGCAGAGTGACCTTCGAGGAC
GTGACCGTGAACTTCACCCAGGGCGAGTGGCAGAGACTGAACCCCGAGCAGAGAAACCTGTACAGAGATG
TGATGCTGGAGAACTACAGCAACCTGGTGAGCGTGGGCCAGGGCGAGACCACCAAGCCCGACGTGATCCT
GAGACTGGAGCAGGGCAAGGAGCCCTGGCTGGAGGAGGAGGAGGTGCTGGGCAGCGGCAGAGCCGAGGGA
AGCACGTCTTCATCGGATCCCGGGCCCGTCGACTGCAGAGGCCTGCATGCAAGCTTGGTGTAATCATGGT
CATAGCTGTTTCCTGTGTGAAATTGTTATCCGCTCACAATTCCACACAACATACGAGCCGGAAGCATAAA
GTGTAAAGCCTGGGGTGCCTAATGAGTGAGCTAACTCACATTAATTGCGTTGCGCTCACTGCCCGCTTTC
CAGTCGGGAAACCTGTCGTGCCAGCTGCATTAATGAATCGGCCAACGCGCGGGGAGAGGCGGTTTGCGTA
TTGGGCGCTCTTCCGCTTCCTCGCTCACTGACTCGCTGCGCTCGGTCGTTCGGCTGCGGCGAGCGGTATC
AGCTCACTCAAAGGCGGTAATACGGTTATCCACAGAATCAGGGGATAACGCAGGAAAGAACATGTGAGCA
AAAGGCCAGCAAAAGGCCAGGAACCGTAAAAAGGCCGCGTTGCTGGCGTTTTTCCATAGGCTCCGCCCCC
CTGACGAGCATCACAAAAATCGACGCTCAAGTCAGAGGTGGCGAAACCCGACAGGACTATAAAGATACCA
GGCGTTTCCCCCTGGAAGCTCCCTCGTGCGCTCTCCTGTTCCGACCCTGCCGCTTACCGGATACCTGTCC
GCCTTTCTCCCTTCGGGAAGCGTGGCGCTTTCTCATAGCTCACGCTGTAGGTATCTCAGTTCGGTGTAGG
TCGTTCGCTCCAAGCTGGGCTGTGTGCACGAACCCCCCGTTCAGCCCGACCGCTGCGCCTTATCCGGTAA
CTATCGTCTTGAGTCCAACCCGGTAAGACACGACTTATCGCCACTGGCAGCAGCCACTGGTAACAGGATT
AGCAGAGCGAGGTATGTAGGCGGTGCTACAGAGTTCTTGAAGTGGTGGCCTAACTACGGCTACACTAGAA
GAACAGTATTTGGTATCTGCGCTCTGCTGAAGCCAGTTACCTTCGGAAAAAGAGTTGGTAGCTCTTGATC
CGGCAAACAAACCACCGCTGGTAGCGGTGGTTTTTTTGTTTGCAAGCAGCAGATTACGCGCAGAAAAAAA
GGATCTCAAGAAGATCCTTTGATCTTTTCTACGGGGTCTGACGCTCAGTGGAACGAAAACTCACGTTAAG
GGATTTTGGTCATGAGATTATCAAAAAGGATCTTCACCTAGATCCTTTTAAATTAAAAATGAAGTTTTAA
ATCAAGCCCAATCTGAATAATGTTACAACCAATTAACCAATTCTGATTAGAAAAACTCATCGAGCATCAA
ATGAAACTGCAATTTATTCATATCAGGATTATCAATACCATATTTTTGAAAAAGCCGTTTCTGTAATGAA
GGAGAAAACTCACCGAGGCAGTTCCATAGGATGGCAAGATCCTGGTATCGGTCTGCGATTCCGACTCGTC
CAACATCAATACAACCTATTAATTTCCCCTCGTCAAAAATAAGGTTATCAAGTGAGAAATCACCATGAGT
GACGACTGAATCCGGTGAGAATGGCAAAAGTTTATGCATTTCTTTCCAGACTTGTTCAACAGGCCAGCCA
TTACGCTCGTCATCAAAATCACTCGCATCAACCAAACCGTTATTCATTCGTGATTGCGCCTGAGCGAGAC
GAAATACGCGATCGCTGTTAAAAGGACAATTACAAACAGGAATCGAATGCAACCGGCGCAGGAACACTGC
CAGCGCATCAACAATATTTTCACCTGAATCAGGATATTCTTCTAATACCTGGAATGCTGTTTTTCCGGGG
ATCGCAGTGGTGAGTAACCATGCATCATCAGGAGTACGGATAAAATGCTTGATGGTCGGAAGAGGCATAA
ATTCCGTCAGCCAGTTTAGTCTGACCATCTCATCTGTAACATCATTGGCAACGCTACCTTTGCCATGTTT
CAGAAACAACTCTGGCGCATCGGGCTTCCCATACAAGCGATAGATTGTCGCACCTGATTGCCCGACATTA
TCGCGAGCCCATTTATACCCATATAAATCAGCATCCATGTTGGAATTTAATCGCGGCCTCGACGTTTCCC
GTTGAATATGGCTCATAACACCCCTTGTATTACTGTTTATGTAAGCAGACAGTTTTATTGTTCATGATGA
TATATTTTTATCTTGTGCAATGTAACATCAGAGATTTTGAGACACGGGCCAGAGCTGCA
